Addgene plasmid #84178: pFGC5941-PacI-ath-STTM859
Purpose: target miRNA859 for destruction in Arabidopsis thaliana
Depositing lab: Guiliang Tang. Depositing organization: Michigan Technological University. Publication: Construction of short tandem target mimic (STTM) to block the functions of plant and animal microRNAs. Tang G, Yan J, Gu Y, Qiao M, Fan R, Mao Y, Tang X. Methods. 2012 Oct;58(2):118-25. doi: 10.1016/j.ymeth.2012.10.006. Epub 2012 Oct 23. PubMed 23098881.
Backbone
  Vector backbone: pFGC5941-PacI
  Backbone manufacturer: Guiliang Tang (Addgene plasmid # 44182)
  Backbone size w/o insert (bp): 8608
  Vector type: Plant Expression
  Selectable markers: Basta
Growth in bacteria
  Bacterial resistance: Chloramphenicol and Kanamycin, 25 & 50 μg/mL
  Growth temperature: 37°C
  Growth strain: DH5alpha
  Copy number: High Copy
Gene/Insert
  Gene/Insert name: STTM859
  Species: A. thaliana (mustard weed)
  Insert size (bp): 2846
  Promoter: 2x35S
  Cloning method: Restriction Enzyme; 5′ cloning site PacI (not destroyed); 3′ cloning site PacI (not destroyed)
  Sequencing primers: 5′ CACTATCCTTCGCAAGACCCTTCC; 3′ CAACACATGAGCGAAACCCTATAA
Terms and licenses: Academic/Nonprofit Terms; Industry Terms: Not Available to Industry
Depositor comments: The insert within this plasmid contains a 2x35S promoter, STTM, T35S and CmR.
How to cite: pFGC5941-PacI-ath-STTM859 was a gift from Guiliang Tang (Addgene plasmid # 84178 ; http://n2t.net/addgene:84178 ; RRID:Addgene_84178)
