[The description below was written by a language model from this plasmid's Addgene catalogue record and pLannotate feature annotations shown in this document.]
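Description:
pFGC5941-PacI-ath-STTM859 is a binary T-DNA plant expression vector built on the pFGC5941-PacI backbone and designed to knock down miR859 function in Arabidopsis thaliana. It carries the elements typical of an Agrobacterium-compatible binary plasmid: a pVS1 replicon (oriV, RepA and the StaA stability protein), which supports maintenance in Agrobacterium, together with a ColE1/pBR322-type origin and bom site for high-copy propagation in E. coli. A kanamycin resistance gene lies in the backbone outside the T-DNA borders. A second bacterial marker, chloramphenicol acetyltransferase, arrives with the insert itself, so the plasmid is selected on both antibiotics.

The payload is a cassette of about 2.8 kb cloned into a PacI site that is retained at both ends. According to the depositor it comprises a 2x35S promoter, the STTM859 sequence, a 35S terminator and CmR. The feature table agrees: a partial CaMV 35S copy lies just upstream of a full-length 35S promoter across the circular junction, followed by an unannotated interval where the STTM presumably sits, then the CaMV poly(A) signal and the CmR gene. A short tandem target mimic is a non-coding transcript carrying two imperfect miRNA binding sites joined by a spacer; it sequesters the cognate miRNA and triggers its degradation, relieving repression of the miRNA's targets. Including CmR in the insert provides a way to select recombinants after the PacI transfer. Between the nopaline-type left and right borders there is also a bar gene under the mannopine synthase promoter and terminator, which confers Basta (phosphinothricin) resistance for selecting transgenic plants. An OCS terminator remains from the parental vector. The construct is used for loss-of-function studies of miR859.
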