Features (pLannotate 1.2.2; 27 found; start..end, strand, type, name):
      1..346     +  promoter       CaMV 35S promoter: strong constitutive promoter from cauliflower mosaic virus
    298..344     +  promoter       minimal CaMV 35S promoter: minimal 35S promoter from cauliflower mosaic virus
    507..683     +  polyA_signal   CaMV poly(A) signal: cauliflower mosaic virus polyadenylation signal
   1245..1263    -  promoter       SP6 promoter: promoter for bacteriophage SP6 RNA polymerase
   1328..1987    -  CDS            CmR: chloramphenicol acetyltransferase; cat; confers resistance to chloramphenicol
   1988..2024    -  promoter       cat promoter (fragment): promoter of the E. coli cat gene encoding chloramphenicol acetyltransferase
   2024..2052    -  promoter       tet promoter: E. coli promoter for tetracycline efflux protein gene
   2114..2282    -  rep_origin     ori (fragment): high-copy-number ColE1/pMB1/pBR322/pUC origin of replication
   2314..3021    +  terminator     OCS terminator: octopine synthase terminator
   3022..3042    +  misc_feature   MCS (fragment): pUC18/19 multiple cloning site
   3045..3199    +  CDS            lacZα (fragment): LacZα fragment of β-galactosidase; lacZ fragment
   3265..3289    +  misc_feature   RB T-DNA repeat: right border repeat from nopaline C58 T-DNA
   3629..4030    +  CDS            Y4CG_SINFN (fragment): Protein inferred from homology: Swiss-Prot protein existence level 3. From Sinorhizobium fredii (strain NBRC 101917 / NGR234).
   4590..5219    +  CDS            pVS1 StaA: stability protein from the Pseudomonas plasmid pVS1 (Heeb et al., 2000)
   5648..6721    +  CDS            pVS1 RepA: replication protein from the Pseudomonas plasmid pVS1 (Heeb et al., 2000)
   6787..6981    +  rep_origin     pVS1 oriV: origin of replication for the Pseudomonas plasmid pVS1 (Heeb et al., 2000)
   7184..7223    +  CDS            rop (fragment): Rop protein, which maintains plasmids at low copy number; rop
   7325..7465    +  misc_feature   bom: basis of mobility region from pBR322
   7651..8239    -  rep_origin     ori: high-copy-number ColE1/pMB1/pBR322/pUC origin of replication
   8326..9120    -  CDS            KanR: aminoglycoside phosphotransferase; aphA-3; confers resistance to kanamycin
   9545..9569    +  misc_feature   LB T-DNA repeat: left border repeat from nopaline C58 T-DNA
   9655..9907    -  terminator     MAS terminator: mannopine synthase terminator
   9920..10468   -  CDS            bar: PAT_STRHY - Experimental evidence at protein level: Swiss-Prot protein existence level 1. Inactivates phosphinothricin (PPT) by transfer of an acetyl group from acetyl CoA. Can also acetylate demethylphosphinothricin but not PTT or glutamate. This enzyme is an effector of phosphinothricin tripeptide (PTT or bialaphos) resistance. From Streptomyces hygroscopicus. Introduced by genetic manipulation and expressed in glufosinate-tolerant maize by Dekalb Genetics.
  10474..10854   -  promoter       MAS promoter: mannopine synthase promoter (Velten et al., 1984)
  10900..10941   -  rep_origin     ori (fragment): high-copy-number ColE1/pMB1/pBR322/pUC origin of replication
  11046..11064   +  promoter       T7 promoter: promoter for bacteriophage T7 RNA polymerase
  11133..11421   +  promoter       CaMV 35S promoter (fragment): strong constitutive promoter from cauliflower mosaic virus
>Addgene plasmid #84178 | pFGC5941-PacI-ath-STTM859 | addgene full sequence | sequence record 167549 | Addgene NGS Result
TGAGACTTTTCAACAAAGGGTAATTTCGGGAAACCTCCTCGGATTCCATTGCCCAGCTATCTGTCACCTC
ATCGAAAGGACAGTAGAAAAGGAAGGTGGCTCCTACAAATGCCATCATTGCGATAGAGGAAAGGCTATCA
TTCAAGATGCCTCTGCCGACAGTGGTCCCAAAGATGGACCCCCACCCACGAGGAGCATCGTGGAAAAAGA
AGACGTTCCAACCACGTCTTCAAAGCAAGTGGATTGATGTGACATCTCCACTGACATAAGGGATGACGCA
CAACCCCACTATCCTTCGCAAGACCCTTCCTCTATATAAGGAAGTTCATTTCATTTGGAGAGGACAGCCC
AAGCTTTTTGACTTCACCTAAACAGAGAGAGTTGTTGTTGTTATGGTCTAATTTAAATATGGTCTAAAGA
AGAAGAATTTTGACTTCACCTAAACAGAGAGAGAATTCGGTACGCTGAAATCACCAGTCTCTCTCTACAA
ATCTATCTCTCTCTATTTTCTCCATAAATAATGTGTGAGTAGTTTCCCGATAAGGGAAATTAGGGTTCTT
ATAGGGTTTCGCTCATGTGTTGAGCATATAAGAAACCCTTAGTATGTATTTGTATTTGTAAAATACTTCT
ATCAATAAAATTTCTAATTCCTAAGACCAAAATCCAGTACTAAAATCCAGATCTCCTAAAGTCCCTATAG
ATCTTTGTCGTGAATATAAACCAGACACGAGACGACTAGACCTGGAGCCCAGACGCCGTTCGAAGCTAGA
AGTACCGCTTAGGCAGGAGGCCGTTAGGGAAAAGATGCTAAGGCAGGGTTGGTTACGTTGACTCCCCCGT
AGGTTTGGTTTAAATATGATGAAGTGGACGGAAGGAAGGAGGAAGACAAGGAAGGATAAGGTTGCAGGCC
CTGTGCAAGGTAAGAAGATGGAAATTTGATAGAGGTACGCTACTATACTTATACTATACGCTAAGGGGAT
GATTGTATTTATACCCTATACCCCTTAATAACCCCTTATCAATTTAAGAAATAATCCGCATAAGCCCCCG
CTTAAAAATTGGTATCAGAGCCATGAATAGGTCTATGACCAAAACTCAAGAGGATAAAACCTCACCAAAA
TACGAAAGAGTCCTTAACTCTAAAGATAAAAGATCTTTCAAGATCAAAACTAGTTCCCTCACACCGGTGA
CGGGGATCGCATGCGACCTCTAGACCATCACATTGGAGCTTCAGCTGCTCGAGTTCTATAGTGTCACCTA
AATCGTATGTGTATGATACATAAGGTTATGTATTAATTGTAGCCGCGTTCTTACGTCGACGTACCAATTA
CGCCCCGCCCTGTCACTCATCGCAGTACTGTTGTAATTCATTAAGCATTCTGCCGACATGGAAGCCATCA
CAAACGGCATGATGAACCTGAATCGCCAGCGGCATCAGCACCTTGTCGCCTTGCGTATAATATTTGCCCA
TGGTGAAAACGGGGGCGAAGAAGTTGTCCATATTGGCCACGTTTAAATCAAAACTGGTGAAACTCACCCA
GGGATTGGCTGAGACGAAAAACATATTCTCAATAAACCCTTTAGGGAAATAGGCCAGGTTTTCACCGTAA
CACGCCACATCTTGCGAATATATGTGTAGAAACTGCCGGAAATCGTCGTGGTATTCACTCCAGAGCGATG
AAAACGTTTCAGTTTGCTCATGGAAAACGGTGTAACAAGGGTGAACACTATCCCATATTACCAGCTCACC
GTCTTTCATTGCCATACGGAACTCCGGATGAGCATTCATCAGGCGGGCAAGAATGTGAATAAAGGCCGGA
TAAAACTTGTGCTTATTTTTCTTTACGGTCTTTAAAAAGGCCGTAATATCCAGCTGAACGGTCTGGTTAT
AGGTACATTGGGCAACTGACTGAAATGCCTCAAAATGTTCTTTACGATGCCATTGGGATATATCAACGGT
GGTATATCCAGTGATTTCTTTCTCCATTTTAGCTTCCTTAGCTCCTGAAAATCTCGATAACTCATTAAAG
CTTATCGATGATAAGCTGTCAAACATGAGAATTTAGCCCGCCTAATGAGCGGGCTTTTTGCTGTGATCCG
CGTTGCTGGCGTTTTTCCATAGGCTCCGCCCCCCTGACGAGCATCACAAAAATCGACGCTCAAGTCAGAG
GTGGCGAAACCCGACAGGACTATAAAGATACCAGGCGTTTCCCCCCTGGAAGCTCCCTCGTGCGCTCTCC
TGTTCCGACCCTGCCGCTTACCGGATACCTGTCCGCCTTTCTTAATTAAGACCCGGGACTAGTCCCTAGA
GTCCTGCTTTAATGAGATATGCGAGACGCCTATGATCGCATGATATTTGCTTTCAATTCTGTTGTGCACG
TTGTAAAAAACCTGAGCATGTGTAGCTCAGATCCTTACCGCCGGTTTCGGTTCATTCTAATGAATATATC
ACCCGTTACTATCGTATTTTTATGAATAATATTCTCCGTTCAATTTACTGATTGTACCCTACTACTTATA
TGTACAATATTAAAATGAAAACAATATATTGTGCTGAATAGGTTTATAGCGACATCTATGATAGAGCGCC
ACAATAACAAACAATTGCGTTTTATTATTACAAATCCAATTTTAAAAAAAGCGGCAGAACCGGTCAAACC
TAAAAGACTGATTACATAAATCTTATTCAAATTTCAAAAGTGCCCCAGGGGCTAGTATCTACGACACACC
GAGCGGCGAACTAATAACGCTCACTGAAGGGAACTCCGGTTCCCCGCCGGCGCGCATGGGTGAGATTCCT
TGAAGTTGAGTATTGGCCGTCCGCTCTACCGAAAGTTACGGGCACCATTCAACCCGGTCCAGCACGGCGG
CCGGGTAACCGACTTGCTGCCCCGAGAATTATGCAGCATTTTTTTGGTGTATGTGGGCCCCAAATGAAGT
GCAGGTCAAACCTTGACAGTGACGACAAATCGTTGGGCGGGTCCAGGGCGAATTTTGCGACAACATGTCG
AGGCTCAGCAGGACCTGCAGGCATGCAAGCTTGGCACTGGCCGTCGTTTTACAACGTCGTGACTGGGAAA
ACCCTGGCGTTACCCAACTTAATCGCCTTGCAGCACATCCCCCTTTCGCCAGCTGGCGTAATAGCGAAGA
GGCCCGCACCGATCGCCCTTCCCAACAGTTGCGCAGCCTGAATGGCGAATGCTAGAGCAGCTTGAGCTTG
GATCAGATTGTCGTTTCCCGCCTTCAGTTTAAACTATCAGTGTTTGACAGGATATATTGGCGGGTAAACC
TAAGAGAAAAGAGCGTTTATTAGAATAATCGGATATTTAAAAGGGCGTGAAAAGGTTTATCCGTTCGTCC
ATTTGTATGTGCATGCCAACCACAGGGTTCCCCTCGGGATCAAAGTACTTTGATCCAACCCCTCCGCTGC
TATAGTGCAGTCGGCTTCTGACGTTCAGTGCAGCCGTCTTCTGAAAACGACATGTCGCACAAGTCCTAAG
TTACGCGACAGGCTGCCGCCCTGCCCTTTTCCTGGCGTTTTCTTGTCGCGTGTTTTAGTCGCATAAAGTA
GAATACTTGCGACTAGAACCGGAGACATTACGCCATGAACAAGAGCGCCGCCGCTGGCCTGCTGGGCTAT
GCCCGCGTCAGCACCGACGACCAGGACTTGACCAACCAACGGGCCGAACTGCACGCGGCCGGCTGCACCA
AGCTGTTTTCCGAGAAGATCACCGGCACCAGGCGCGACCGCCCGGAGCTGGCCAGGATGCTTGACCACCT
ACGCCCTGGCGACGTTGTGACAGTGACCAGGCTAGACCGCCTGGCCCGCAGCACCCGCGACCTACTGGAC
ATTGCCGAGCGCATCCAGGAGGCCGGCGCGGGCCTGCGTAGCCTGGCAGAGCCGTGGGCCGACACCACCA
CGCCGGCCGGCCGCATGGTGTTGACCGTGTTCGCCGGCATTGCCGAGTTCGAGCGTTCCCTAATCATCGA
CCGCACCCGGAGCGGGCGCGAGGCCGCCAAGGCCCGAGGCGTGAAGTTTGGCCCCCGCCCTACCCTCACC
CCGGCACAGATCGCGCACGCCCGCGAGCTGATCGACCAGGAAGGCCGCACCGTGAAAGAGGCGGCTGCAC
TGCTTGGCGTGCATCGCTCGACCCTGTACCGCGCACTTGAGCGCAGCGAGGAAGTGACGCCCACCGAGGC
CAGGCGGCGCGGTGCCTTCCGTGAGGACGCATTGACCGAGGCCGACGCCCTGGCGGCCGCCGAGAATGAA
CGCCAAGAGGAACAAGCATGAAACCGCACCAGGACGGCCAGGACGAACCGTTTTTCATTACCGAAGAGAT
CGAGGCGGAGATGATCGCGGCCGGGTACGTGTTCGAGCCGCCCGCGCACGTCTCAACCGTGCGGCTGCAT
GAAATCCTGGCCGGTTTGTCTGATGCCAAGCTGGCGGCCTGGCCGGCCAGCTTGGCCGCTGAAGAAACCG
AGCGCCGCCGTCTAAAAAGGTGATGTGTATTTGAGTAAAACAGCTTGCGTCATGCGGTCGCTGCGTATAT
GATGCGATGAGTAAATAAACAAATACGCAAGGGGAACGCATGAAGGTTATCGCTGTACTTAACCAGAAAG
GCGGGTCAGGCAAGACGACCATCGCAACCCATCTAGCCCGCGCCCTGCAACTCGCCGGGGCCGATGTTCT
GTTAGTCGATTCCGATCCCCAGGGCAGTGCCCGCGATTGGGCGGCCGTGCGGGAAGATCAACCGCTAACC
GTTGTCGGCATCGACCGCCCGACGATTGACCGCGACGTGAAGGCCATCGGCCGGCGCGACTTCGTAGTGA
TCGACGGAGCGCCCCAGGCGGCGGACTTGGCTGTGTCCGCGATCAAGGCAGCCGACTTCGTGCTGATTCC
GGTGCAGCCAAGCCCTTACGACATATGGGCCACCGCCGACCTGGTGGAGCTGGTTAAGCAGCGCATTGAG
GTCACGGATGGAAGGCTACAAGCGGCCTTTGTCGTGTCGCGGGCGATCAAAGGCACGCGCATCGGCGGTG
AGGTTGCCGAGGCGCTGGCCGGGTACGAGCTGCCCATTCTTGAGTCCCGTATCACGCAGCGCGTGAGCTA
CCCAGGCACTGCCGCCGCCGGCACAACCGTTCTTGAATCAGAACCCGAGGGCGACGCTGCCCGCGAGGTC
CAGGCGCTGGCCGCTGAAATTAAATCAAAACTCATTTGAGTTAATGAGGTAAAGAGAAAATGAGCAAAAG
CACAAACACGCTAAGTGCCGGCCGTCCGAGCGCACGCAGCAGCAAGGCTGCAACGTTGGCCAGCCTGGCA
GACACGCCAGCCATGAAGCGGGTCAACTTTCAGTTGCCGGCGGAGGATCACACCAAGCTGAAGATGTACG
CGGTACGCCAAGGCAAGACCATTACCGAGCTGCTATCTGAATACATCGCGCAGCTACCAGAGTAAATGAG
CAAATGAATAAATGAGTAGATGAATTTTAGCGGCTAAAGGAGGCGGCATGGAAAATCAAGAACAACCAGG
CACCGACGCCGTGGAATGCCCCATGTGTGGAGGAACGGGCGGTTGGCCAGGCGTAAGCGGCTGGGTTGCC
TGCCGGCCCTGCAATGGCACTGGAACCCCCAAGCCCGAGGAATCGGCGTGAGCGGTCGCAAACCATCCGG
CCCGGTACAAATCGGCGCGGCGCTGGGTGATGACCTGGTGGAGAAGTTGAAGGCCGCGCAGGCCGCCCAG
CGGCAACGCATCGAGGCAGAAGCACGCCCCGGTGAATCGTGGCAAGCGGCCGCTGATCGAATCCGCAAAG
AATCCCGGCAACCGCCGGCAGCCGGTGCGCCGTCGATTAGGAAGCCGCCCAAGGGCGACGAGCAACCAGA
TTTTTTCGTTCCGATGCTCTATGACGTGGGCACCCGCGATAGTCGCAGCATCATGGACGTGGCCGTTTTC
CGTCTGTCGAAGCGTGACCGACGAGCTGGCGAGGTGATCCGCTACGAGCTTCCAGACGGGCACGTAGAGG
TTTCCGCAGGGCCGGCCGGCATGGCCAGTGTGTGGGATTACGACCTGGTACTGATGGCGGTTTCCCATCT
AACCGAATCCATGAACCGATACCGGGAAGGGAAGGGAGACAAGCCCGGCCGCGTGTTCCGTCCACACGTT
GCGGACGTACTCAAGTTCTGCCGGCGAGCCGATGGCGGAAAGCAGAAAGACGACCTGGTAGAAACCTGCA
TTCGGTTAAACACCACGCACGTTGCCATGCAGCGTACGAAGAAGGCCAAGAACGGCCGCCTGGTGACGGT
ATCCGAGGGTGAAGCCTTGATTAGCCGCTACAAGATCGTAAAGAGCGAAACCGGGCGGCCGGAGTACATC
GAGATCGAGCTAGCTGATTGGATGTACCGCGAGATCACAGAAGGCAAGAACCCGGACGTGCTGACGGTTC
ACCCCGATTACTTTTTGATCGATCCCGGCATCGGCCGTTTTCTCTACCGCCTGGCACGCCGCGCCGCAGG
CAAGGCAGAAGCCAGATGGTTGTTCAAGACGATCTACGAACGCAGTGGCAGCGCCGGAGAGTTCAAGAAG
TTCTGTTTCACCGTGCGCAAGCTGATCGGGTCAAATGACCTGCCGGAGTACGATTTGAAGGAGGAGGCGG
GGCAGGCTGGCCCGATCCTAGTCATGCGCTACCGCAACCTGATCGAGGGCGAAGCATCCGCCGGTTCCTA
ATGTACGGAGCAGATGCTAGGGCAAATTGCCCTAGCAGGGGAAAAAGGTCGAAAAGGTCTCTTTCCTGTG
GATAGCACGTACATTGGGAACCCAAAGCCGTACATTGGGAACCGGAACCCGTACATTGGGAACCCAAAGC
CGTACATTGGGAACCGGTCACACATGTAAGTGACTGATATAAAAGAGAAAAAAGGCGATTTTTCCGCCTA
AAACTCTTTAAAACTTATTAAAACTCTTAAAACCCGCCTGGCCTGTGCATAACTGTCTGGCCAGCGCACA
GCCGAAGAGCTGCAAAAAGCGCCTACCCTTCGGTCGCTGCGCTCCCTACGCCCCGCCGCTTCGCGTCGGC
CTATCGCGGCCGCTGGCCGCTCAAAAATGGCTGGCCTACGGCCAGGCAATCTACCAGGGCGCGGACAAGC
CGCGCCGTCGCCACTCGACCGCCGGCGCCCACATCAAGGCACCCTGCCTCGCGCGTTTCGGTGATGACGG
TGAAAACCTCTGACACATGCAGCTCCCGGAGACGGTCACAGCTTGTCTGTAAGCGGATGCCGGGAGCAGA
CAAGCCCGTCAGGGCGCGTCAGCGGGTGTTGGCGGGTGTCGGGGCGCAGCCATGACCCAGTCACGTAGCG
ATAGCGGAGTGTATACTGGCTTAACTATGCGGCATCAGAGCAGATTGTACTGAGAGTGCACCATATGCGG
TGTGAAATACCGCACAGATGCGTAAGGAGAAAATACCGCATCAGGCGCTCTTCCGCTTCCTCGCTCACTG
ACTCGCTGCGCTCGGTCGTTCGGCTGCGGCGAGCGGTATCAGCTCACTCAAAGGCGGTAATACGGTTATC
CACAGAATCAGGGGATAACGCAGGAAAGAACATGTGAGCAAAAGGCCAGCAAAAGGCCAGGAACCGTAAA
AAGGCCGCGTTGCTGGCGTTTTTCCATAGGCTCCGCCCCCCTGACGAGCATCACAAAAATCGACGCTCAA
GTCAGAGGTGGCGAAACCCGACAGGACTATAAAGATACCAGGCGTTTCCCCCTGGAAGCTCCCTCGTGCG
CTCTCCTGTTCCGACCCTGCCGCTTACCGGATACCTGTCCGCCTTTCTCCCTTCGGGAAGCGTGGCGCTT
TCTCATAGCTCACGCTGTAGGTATCTCAGTTCGGTGTAGGTCGTTCGCTCCAAGCTGGGCTGTGTGCACG
AACCCCCCGTTCAGCCCGACCGCTGCGCCTTATCCGGTAACTATCGTCTTGAGTCCAACCCGGTAAGACA
CGACTTATCGCCACTGGCAGCAGCCACTGGTAACAGGATTAGCAGAGCGAGGTATGTAGGCGGTGCTACA
GAGTTCTTGAAGTGGTGGCCTAACTACGGCTACACTAGAAGGACAGTATTTGGTATCTGCGCTCTGCTGA
AGCCAGTTACCTTCGGAAAAAGAGTTGGTAGCTCTTGATCCGGCAAACAAACCACCGCTGGTAGCGGTGG
TTTTTTTGTTTGCAAGCAGCAGATTACGCGCAGAAAAAAAGGATCTCAAGAAGATCCTTTGATCTTTTCT
ACGGGGTCTGACGCTCAGTGGAACGAAAACTCACGTTAAGGGATTTTGGTCATGCATTCTAGGTACTAAA
ACAATTCATCCAGTAAAATATAATATTTTATTTTCTCCCAATCAGGCTTGATCCCCAGTAAGTCAAAAAA
TAGCTCGACATACTGTTCTTCCCCGATATCCTCCCTGATCGACCGGACGCAGAAGGCAATGTCATACCAC
TTGTCCGCCCTGCCGCTTCTCCCAAGATCAATAAAGCCACTTACTTTGCCATCTTTCACAAAGATGTTGC
TGTCTCCCAGGTCGCCGTGGGAAAAGACAAGTTCCTCTTCGGGCTTTTCCGTCTTTAAAAAATCATACAG
CTCGCGCGGATCTTTAAATGGAGTGTCTTCTTCCCAGTTTTCGCAATCCACATCGGCCAGATCGTTATTC
AGTAAGTAATCCAATTCGGCTAAGCGGCTGTCTAAGCTATTCGTATAGGGACAATCCGATATGTCGATGG
AGTGAAAGAGCCTGATGCACTCCGCATACAGCTCGATAATCTTTTCAGGGCTTTGTTCATCTTCATACTC
TTCCGAGCAAAGGACGCCATCGGCCTCACTCATGAGCAGATTGCTCCAGCCATCATGCCGTTCAAAGTGC
AGGACCTTTGGAACAGGCAGCTTTCCTTCCAGCCATAGCATCATGTCCTTTTCCCGTTCCACATCATAGG
TGGTCCCTTTATACCGGCTGTCCGTCATTTTTAAATATAGGTTTTCATTTTCTCCCACCAGCTTATATAC
CTTAGCAGGAGACATTCCTTCCGTATCTTTTACGCAGCGGTATTTTTCGATCAGTTTTTTCAATTCCGGT
GATATTCTCATTTTAGCCATTTATTATTTCCTTCCTCTTTTCTACAGTATTTAAAGATACCCCAAGAAGC
TAATTATAACAAGACGAACTCCAATTCACTGTTCCTTGCATTCTAAAACCTTAAATACCAGAAAACAGCT
TTTTCAAAGTTGTTTTCAAAGTTGGCGTATAACATAGTATCGACGGAGCCGATTTTGAAACCGCGGTGAT
CACAGGCAGCAACGCTCTGTCATCGTTACAATCAACATGCTACCCTCCGCGAGATCATCCGTGTTTCAAA
CCCGGCAGCTTAGTTGCCGTTCTTCCGAATAGCATCGGTAACATGAGCAAAGTCTGCCGCCTTACAACGG
CTCTCCCGCTGACGCCGTCCCGGACTGATGGGCTGCCTGTATCGAGTGGTGATTTTGTGCCGAGCTGCCG
GTCGGGGAGCTGTTGGCTGGCTGGTGGCAGGATATATTGTGGTGTAAACAAATTGACGCTTAGACAACTT
AATAACACATTGCGGACGTTTTTAATGTACTGAATTAACGCCGAATTAATTCGAGCTCGGATCTGATAAT
TTATTTGAAAATTCATAAGAAAAGCAAACGTTACATGAATTGATGAAACAATACAAAGACAGATAAAGCC
ACGCACATTTAGGATATTGGCCGAGATTACTGAATATTGAGTAAGATCACGGAATTTCTGACAGGAGCAT
GTCTTCAATTCAGCCCAAATGGCAGTTGAAATACTCAAACCGCCCCATATGCAGGAGCGGATCATTCATT
GTTTGTTTGGTTGCCTTTGCCAACATGGGAGTCCAAGATTCTGCAGTCAAATCTCGGTGACGGGCAGGAC
CGGACGGGGCGGTACCGGCAGGCTGAAGTCCAGCTGCCAGAAACCCACGTCATGCCAGTTCCCGTGCTTG
AAGCCGGCCGCCCGCAGCATGCCGCGGGGGGCATATCCGAGCGCCTCGTGCATGCGCACGCTCGGGTCGT
TGGGCAGCCCGATGACAGCGACCACGCTCTTGAAGCCCTGTGCCTCCAGGGACTTCAGCAGGTGGGTGTA
GAGCGTGGAGCCCAGTCCCGTCCGCTGGTGGCGGGGGGAGACGTACACGGTCGACTCGGCCGTCCAGTCG
TAGGCGTTGCGTGCCTTCCAGGGGCCCGCGTAGGCGATGCCGGCGACCTCGCCGTCCACCTCGGCGACGA
GCCAGGGATAGCGCTCCCGCAGACGGACGAGGTCGTCCGTCCACTCCTGCGGTTCCTGCGGCTCGGTACG
GAAGTTGACCGTGCTTGTCTCGATGTAGTGGTTGACGATGGTGCAGACCGCCGGCATGTCCGCCTCGGTG
GCACGGCGGATGTCGGCCGGGCGTCGTTCTGGGCTCATCGATTCGATTTGGTGTATCGAGATTGGTTATG
AAATTCAGATGCTAGTGTAATGTATTGGTAATTTGGGAAGATATAATAGGAAGCAAGGCTATTTATCCAT
TTCTGAAAAGGCGAAATGGCGTCACCGCGAGCGTCACGCGCATTCCGTTCTTGCTGTAAAGCGTTGTTTG
GTACACTTTTGACTAGCGAGGCTTGGCGTGTCAGCGTATCTATTCAAAAGTCGTTAATGGCTGCGGATCA
AGAAAAAGTTGGAATAGAAACAGAATACCCGCGAAATTCAGGCCCGGTTGCCATGTCCTACACGCCGAAA
TAAACGACCAAATTAGTAGAAAAATAAAAACTGACTCGGATACTTACGTCACGTCTTGCGCACTGATTTG
AAAAATCTCAGAATTCATGGATCCTAGGTGAGTCTAGAGAGTTAATTAAGTTTGCAAGCAGCAGATTACG
CGCAGAAAAAAAGGATCTCAAGGAGATCCTTTGGATCACAAAAAAAAAGCCCGCTCATTAGGCGGGTTAA
ATTCCCGGGTACTGCAGCCGATTCATTAATGCAGGTTAACCTGGCTTATCGAAATTAATACGACTCACTA
TAGGGAGACCGGCAGATCTGATCCCTACTCCAAAAATGTCAAAGATACAGTCTCAGAAGACCAAAGGGCT
ATTGAGACTTTTCAACAAAGGGTAATTTCGGGAAACCTCCTCGGATTCCATTGCCCAGCTATCTGACACT
TCATCGAAAGGACAGTGGAAAAGGAAGGTGGCTCCTACAAATGCCATCATTGCGATAAAGGAAAGGCTAT
CATTCAAGATGCCTCTGCCGACAGTGGTCCCAAAGATGGACCCCCACCCACGAGGAGCATCGTGGGAAAA
GAAGACGTTCCAACCACGTCTTCAAAGCAAGTGGATTGATGTGACATCTCCACTGACGTAAGGGATGACG
CACAATCCCACCCCTACTCCAAAAATGTCAAAGATACTGTCTCAGAAGACCAAAGGGCTAT
