>Addgene plasmid #84178 | pFGC5941-PacI-ath-STTM859 | depositor partial sequence | sequence record 160734 | STTM
TTTGACTTCACCTAAACAGAGAGAGTTGTTGTTGTTATGGTCTAATTTAAATATGGTCTAAAGAAGAAGA
ATTTTGACTTCACCTAAACAGAGAGA
